>Addgene plasmid #120301 | AAV CMV-driven AcrIIC3-scaffold (2xBsmBI sites) | addgene full sequence | sequence record 232763 | Addgene NGS Result
GAGGGCCTATTTCCCATGATTCCTTCATATTTGCATATACGATACAAGGCTGTTAGAGAGATAATTAGAA
TTAATTTGACTGTAAACACAAAGATATTAGTACAAAATACGTGACGTAGAAAGTAATAATTTCTTGGGTA
GTTTGCAGTTTTAAAATTATGTTTTAAAATGGACTATCATATGCTTACCGTAACTTGAAAGTATTTCGAT
TTCTTGGCTTTATATATCTTGTGGAAAGGACGAAACACCGAGTCTTCGAGGAAGACAGGTTTAAGAGCTA
TGCTGGAAACAGCATAGCAAGTTTAAATAAGGCTAGTCCGTTATCAACTTGAAAAAGTGGCACCGAGTCG
GTGCTTTTTTTGCGGCCGCGACATTGATTATTGACTAGTTATTAATAGTAATCAATTACGGGGTCATTAG
TTCATAGCCCATATATGGAGTTCCGCGTTACATAACTTACGGTAAATGGCCCGCCTGGCTGACCGCCCAA
CGACCCCCGCCCATTGACGTCAATAATGACGTATGTTCCCATAGTAACGCCAATAGGGACTTTCCATTGA
CGTCAATGGGTGGAGTATTTACGGTAAACTGCCCACTTGGCAGTACATCAAGTGTATCATATGCCAAGTA
CGCCCCCTATTGACGTCAATGACGGTAAATGGCCCGCCTGGCATTATGCCCAGTACATGACCTTATGGGA
CTTTCCTACTTGGCAGTACATCTACGTATTAGTCATCGCTATTACCATGGTGATGCGGTTTTGGCAGTAC
ATCAATGGGCGTGGATAGCGGTTTGACTCACGGGGATTTCCAAGTCTCCACCCCATTGACGTCAATGGGA
GTTTGTTTTGGCACCAAAATCAACGGGACTTTCCAAAATGTCGTAACAACTCCGCCCCATTGACGCAAAT
GGGCGGTAGGCGTGTACGGTGGGAGGTCTATATAAGCAGAGCTCTCTGGCTAACTAGAGAACCCACTGCT
TACTGGCTTATCGAAATTAATACGACTCACTATAGGGAGACCCAAGCTGGCTAGCGCCACCATGGCTTTC
AAGAGAGCTATTATATTTACGTCCTTTAATGGTTTTGAGAAGGTCTCTCGAACAGAGAAGCGACGCCTTG
CCAAGATAATTAACGCGAGGGTCTCAATTATTGATGAGTATCTCAGAGCCAAGGATACAAACGCGAGCCT
GGATGGCCAATACCGAGCCTTTCTGTTTAACGACGAAAGCCCCGCGATGACAGAGTTCCTCGCAAAACTG
AAAGCATTCGCGGAGAGCTGCACGGGAATATCAATAGATGCGTGGGAGATTGAAGAGAGCGAGTATGTTC
GACTGCCCGTTGAACGCCGGGATTTCCTGGCCGCTGCGAATGGCAAGGAAATCTTCAAGATATAACTCGA
GCGGCCGCCACTGTGCTGGATATCTGCAGAATTAGAGACGCCGTTGATGTTGAAGTTTATATACCGTTGA
TGTTGAAGTCGTCTCTAGCTTAAGTTTAAACCGCTGATCAGCCTCGACTGTGCCTTCTAGTTGCCAGCCA
TCTGTTGTTTGCCCCTCCCCCGTGCCTTCCTTGACCCTGGAAGGTGCCACTCCCACTGTCCTTTCCTAAT
AAAATGAGGAAATTGCATCGCATTGTCTGAGTAGGTGTCATTCTATTCTGGGGGGTGGGGTGGGGCAGGA
CAGCAAGGGGGAGGATTGGGAAGACAATAGCAGGCATGCTGGGGATGCGGTGGGCTCTATGGGTCGACGA
TATCAGATCTGAGGAACCCCTAGTGATGGAGTTGGCCACTCCCTCTCTGCGCGCTCGCTCGCTCACTGAG
GCCGCCCGGGCAAAGCCCGGGCGTCGGGCGACCTTTGGTCGCCCGGCCTCAGTGAGCGAGCGAGCGCGCA
GAGAGGGAGTGGCCCCCCCCCCCCCCCCCCCCTGCATTCTAGAGAGCTCCAATTCGCCCTATAGTGAGTC
GTATTACGCGCGCTCACTGGCCGTCGTTTTACAACGTCGTGACTGGGAAAACCCTGGCGTTACCCAACTT
AATCGCCTTGCAGCACATCCCCCTTTCGCCAGCTGGCGTAATAGCGAAGAGGCCCGCACCGATCGCCCTT
CCCAACAGTTGCGCAGCCTGAATGGCGAATGGAAATTGTAAGCGTTAATATTTTGTTAAAATTCGCGTTA
AATTTTTGTTAAATCAGCTCATTTTTTAACCAATAGGCCGAAATCGGCAAAATCCCTTATAAATCAAAAG
AATAGACCGAGATAGGGT
[37 nt withheld, positions 2259-2295]
AAAGAACGTGGACTCCAACGTCAAAGG
[49 nt withheld, positions 2323-2371]
T
[91 nt withheld, positions 2373-2463]
G
[124 nt withheld, positions 2465-2588]
GTGGCACTTTTCGGGGAAATGTGCGCGGAACCCCTATTTGTTTATTTTTCTAAATACATTCAAATATGTA
TCCGCTCATGAGACAATAACCCTGATAAATGCTTCAATAATATTGAAAAAGGAAGAGTATGAGTATTCAA
CATTTCCGTGTCGCCCTTATTCCCTTTTTTGCGGCATTTTGCCTTCCTGTTTTTGCTCACCCAGAAACGC
TGGTGAAAGTAAAAGATGCTGAAGATCAGTTGGGTGCACGAGTGGGTTACATCGAACTGGATCTCAACAG
CGGTAAGATCCTTGAGAGTTTTCGCCCCGAAGAACGTTTTCCAATGATGAGCACTTTTAAAGTTCTGCTA
TGTGGCGCGGTATTATCCCGTATTGACGCCGGGCAAGAGCAACTCGGTCGCCGCATACACTATTCTCAGA
ATGACTTGGTTGAGTACTCACCAGTCACAGAAAAGCATCTTACGGATGGCATGACAGTAAGAGAATTATG
CAGTGCTGCCATAACCATGAGTGATAACACTGCGGCCAACTTACTTCTGACAACGATCGGAGGACCGAAG
GAGCTAACCGCTTTTTTGCACAACATGGGGGATCATGTAACTCGCCTTGATCGTTGGGAACCGGAGCTGA
ATGAAGCCATACCAAACGACGAGCGTGACACCACGATGCCTGTAGCAATGGCAACAACGTTGCGCAAACT
ATTAACTGGCGAACTACTTACTCTAGCTTCCCGGCAACAATTAATAGACTGGATGGAGGCGGATAAAGTT
GCAGGACCACTTCTGCGCTCGGCCCTTCCGGCTGGCTGGTTTATTGCTGATAAATCTGGAGCCGGTGAGC
GTGGGTCTCGCGGTATCATTGCAGCACTGGGGCCAGATGGTAAGCCCTCCCGTATCGTAGTTATCTACAC
GACGGGGAGTCAGGCAACTATGGATGAACGAAATAGACAGATCGCTGAGATAGGTGCCTCACTGATTAAG
CATTGGTAACTGTCAGACCAAGTTTACTCATATATACTTTAGATTGATTTAAAACTTCATTTTTAATTTA
AAAGGATCTAGGTGAAGATCCTTTTTGATAATCTCATGACCAAAATCCCTTAACGTGAGTTTTCGTTCCA
CTGAGCGTCAGACCCCGTAGAAAAGATCAAAGGATCTTCTTGAGATCCTTTTTTTCTGCGCGTAATCTGC
TGCTTGCAAACAAAAAAACCACCGCTACCAGCGGTGGTTTGTTTGCCGGATCAAGAGCTACCAACTCTTT
TTCCGAAGGTAACTGGCTTCAGCAGAGCGCAGATACCAAATACTGTTCTTCTAGTGTAGCCGTAGTTAGG
CCACCACTTCAAGAACTCTGTAGCACCGCCTACATACCTCGCTCTGCTAATCCTGTTACCAGTGGCTGCT
GCCAGTGGCGATAAGTCGTGTCTTACCGGGTTGGACTCAAGACGATAGTTACCGGATAAGGCGCAGCGGT
CGGGCTGAACGGGGGGTTCGTGCACACAGCCCAGCTTGGAGCGAACGACCTACACCGAACTGAGATACCT
ACAGCGTGAGCTATGAGAAAGCGCCACGCTTCCCGAAGGGAGAAAGGCGGACAGGTATCCGGTAAGCGGC
AGGGTCGGAACAGGAGAGCGCACGAGGGAGCTTCCAGGGGGAAACGCCTGGTATCTTTATAGTCCTGTCG
GGTTTCGCCACCTCTGACTTGAGCGTCGATTTTTGTGATGCTCGTCAGGGGGGCGGAGCCTATGGAAAAA
CGCCAGCAACGCGGCCTTTTTACGGTTCCTGGCCTTTTGCTGGCCTTTTGCTCACATGTTCTTTCCTGCG
TTATCCCCTGATTCTGTGGATAACCGTATTACCGCCTTTGAGTGAGCTGATACCGCTCGCCGCAGCCGAA
CGACCGAGCGCAGCGAGTCAGTGAGCGAGGAAGCGGAAGAGCGCCCAATACGCAAACCGCCTCTCCCCGC
GCGTTGGCCGATTCATTAATGCAGCTGGCACGACAGGTTTCCCGACTGGAAAGCGGGCAGTGAGCGCAAC
GCAATTAATGTGAGTTAGCTCACTCATTAGGCACCCCAGGCTTTACACTTTATGCTTCCGGCTCGTATGT
TGTGTGGAATTGTGAGCGGATAACAATTTCACACAGGAAACAGCTATGACCATGATTACGCCAAGCGCGC
AATTAACCCTCACTAAAGGGAACAAAAGCTGGGTACCACTAGTATGCATCCTGCAGGACGCGTCCTACCC
ACTCCCTCTATGCGCGCTCGCTCACTCACTCGGCCCTGGAGACCAAAGGTCTCCAGGGCCGAGTGAGTGA
GCGAGCGCGCATAGAGGGAGTGGGTACCTCCATCATCTGGTTTCCCAGATCTGATATCGGCGCGCCCGAG
TCCAACACCCGTGGGAATCCCATGGGCACCATGGCCCCTCGCTCCAAAAATGCTTTCGCGTCGCGCAGAC
ACTGCTCGGTAGTTTCGGGGATCAGCGTTTGAGTAAGAGCCCGCGTCTGAACCCTCCGCGCCGCCCCGGC
CCCAGTGGAAAGACGCGCAGGCAAAACGCACCACGTGACGGAGCGTGACCGCGCGCCGAGCGCGCGCCAA
GGTCGGGCAGGAA
Features (pLannotate 1.2.2; 20 found; start..end, strand, type, name):
      1..241     +  promoter       U6 promoter: RNA polymerase III promoter for human U6 snRNA
    287..354     +  misc_RNA       tracrRNA (fragment): trans-activating CRISPR RNA for the Streptococcus pyogenes CRISPR/Cas9 system
    370..749     +  enhancer       CMV enhancer: human cytomegalovirus immediate early enhancer
    750..953     +  promoter       CMV promoter: human cytomegalovirus (CMV) immediate early promoter
    949..982     +  LTR            5' LTR (truncated) (fragment): truncated 5' long terminal repeat (LTR) from HIV-1
    998..1016    +  promoter       T7 promoter: promoter for bacteriophage T7 RNA polymerase
   1518..1742    +  polyA_signal   bGH poly(A) signal: bovine growth hormone polyadenylation signal
   1797..1904    -  repeat_region  AAV2 ITR (fragment): inverted terminal repeat of adeno-associated virus serotype 2 inverted
   1902..1922    -  promoter       chicken β-actin promoter (fragment): contains a 21-bp deletion relative to the standard chicken β-actin promoter
   1948..1966    -  promoter       T7 promoter: promoter for bacteriophage T7 RNA polymerase
   1974..2129    +  CDS            lacZα (fragment): LacZα fragment of β-galactosidase; lacZ fragment
   2160..2588    -  rep_origin     f1 ori (sequence partly withheld): f1 bacteriophage origin of replication; arrow indicates direction of (+) strand synthesis
   2612..2716    +  promoter       AmpR promoter: bla
   2717..3577    +  CDS            AmpR: β-lactamase; bla; confers resistance to ampicillin, carbenicillin, and related antibiotics
   3748..4336    +  rep_origin     ori: high-copy-number ColE1/pMB1/pBR322/pUC origin of replication
   4519..4611    +  CDS            lacI (fragment): lac repressor; lacI; The lac repressor binds to the lac operator to inhibit transcription in E. coli. This inhibition can be relieved by adding lactose or isopropyl-β-D-thiogalactopyranoside (IPTG).
   4624..4645    +  protein_bind   CAP binding site: CAP binding activates transcription in the presence of cAMP. E. coli catabolite activator protein
   4660..4690    +  promoter       lac promoter: promoter for the E. coli lac operon
   4698..4714    +  protein_bind   lac operator: The lac repressor binds to the lac operator to inhibit transcription in E. coli. This inhibition can be relieved by adding lactose or isopropyl-β-D-thiogalactopyranoside (IPTG). lac repressor encoded by lacI
   4759..4777    +  promoter       T3 promoter: promoter for bacteriophage T3 RNA polymerase
