[The description below was written by a language model from this plasmid's Addgene catalogue record and pLannotate feature annotations shown in this document.]
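Description:
AAV CMV-driven AcrIIC3-scaffold (2xBsmBI sites) is a 5.2 kb self-complementary AAV (scAAV) transfer plasmid for mammalian expression of the anti-CRISPR protein AcrIIC3. It is maintained in E. coli through a high-copy ColE1/pUC-type origin and selected with ampicillin via the β-lactamase gene. The backbone also carries an f1 phage origin and pBluescript-style remnants (lacZα and lacI fragments, lac promoter/operator, T3 and T7 promoters). The recombination-limiting growth strain listed is consistent with the need to keep the AAV repeats intact. The automated annotation detects only one AAV2 ITR fragment, downstream of the payload. A second ITR is not called, which may reflect how poorly these structured repeats are sequenced and annotated rather than their absence.

The payload contains two expression units. A human U6 RNA polymerase III promoter precedes a guide RNA scaffold, annotated as an S. pyogenes tracrRNA fragment. The CMV immediate-early enhancer and promoter then drive a transcript terminated by the bovine growth hormone polyadenylation signal. The roughly 500 bp unannotated interval between these elements presumably holds the AcrIIC3 coding sequence, although the feature table does not label it. The two BsmBI sites named in the title are Type IIS cloning sites, but the record does not map their position. Given that related constructs place microRNA binding sites on the anti-CRISPR transcript, they plausibly serve as the insertion point for such sites.

According to the record, this version lacks miRNA binding sites and serves as the control vector. AcrIIC3 is therefore expressed regardless of cellular miRNA content, in a system designed to confine Cas9 activity to particular cell types through miRNA-dependent repression of anti-CRISPR expression.
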