Addgene plasmid #120301: AAV CMV-driven AcrIIC3-scaffold (2xBsmBI sites)
Purpose: AAV vector for expression of AcrIIC3 (no miR binding sites, control vector)
Depositing lab: Dominik Niopek. Depositing organization: Universitaet Heidelberg. Publication: Cell-specific CRISPR-Cas9 activation by microRNA-dependent expression of anti-CRISPR proteins. Hoffmann MD, Aschenbrenner S, Grosse S, Rapti K, Domenger C, Fakhiri J, Mastel M, Borner K, Eils R, Grimm D, Niopek D. Nucleic Acids Res. 2019 Apr 15. pii: 5458120. doi: 10.1093/nar/gkz271. PubMed 30982889.
Backbone
  Vector backbone: scAAV
  Vector type: Mammalian Expression, AAV, CRISPR
Growth in bacteria
  Bacterial resistance: Ampicillin, 100 μg/mL
  Growth temperature: 37°C
  Growth strain: NEB Stable
  Copy number: Unknown
Gene/Insert
  Gene/Insert name: AcrIIC3 (alt name: U6 scaffold)
  Cloning method: Restriction Enzyme; 5′ cloning site Unknown (unknown if destroyed); 3′ cloning site Unknown (unknown if destroyed)
Terms and licenses: Academic/Nonprofit Terms; Industry Terms: Not Available to Industry
Depositor comments: Please visit https://www.biorxiv.org/content/10.1101/480384v1 for BioRxiv preprint
How to cite: AAV CMV-driven AcrIIC3-scaffold (2xBsmBI sites) was a gift from Dominik Niopek (Addgene plasmid # 120301 ; http://n2t.net/addgene:120301 ; RRID:Addgene_120301)
